Addgene plasmid #75572: PBK gRNA (BRDN0001145450)
Purpose: 3rd generation lentiviral gRNA plasmid targeting human PBK
Depositing lab: John Doench & David Root. Depositing organization: Broad Institute. Publication: Optimized sgRNA design to maximize activity and minimize off-target effects of CRISPR-Cas9. Doench JG, Fusi N, Sullender M, Hegde M, Vaimberg EW, Donovan KF, Smith I, Tothova Z, Wilen C, Orchard R, Virgin HW, Listgarten J, Root DE. Nat Biotechnol. 2016 Jan 18. doi: 10.1038/nbt.3437. PubMed 26780180.
Backbone
  Vector backbone: lentiGuide-Puro
  Backbone manufacturer: Zhang Lab (Addgene plasmid # 52963)
  Vector type: Mammalian Expression, Lentiviral, CRISPR
  Selectable markers: Puromycin
Growth in bacteria
  Bacterial resistance: Ampicillin, 100 μg/mL
  Growth temperature: 37°C
  Growth strain: DH5alpha
  Copy number: High Copy
Gene/Insert
  Gene/Insert name: PBK (alt names: PBK; NM_001278945.1)
  gRNA/shRNA sequence: AAGCTTCTGCATAAACGGAG
  Species: H. sapiens (human)
  Entrez Gene: PBK (a.k.a. CT84, HEL164, Nori-3, SPK, TOPK)
  Promoter: hU6
  Cloning method: Unknown
  Sequencing primers: 5′ U6-F; 3′ pS2-R
Terms and licenses: Academic/Nonprofit Terms; Industry Terms: Not Available to Industry
Depositor comments: The gRNA was designed to target the following Genbank reference sequence(s): NM_001278945.1,NM_018492.3. Note that this plasmid does NOT contain Cas9. It should be used in conjunction with lentiCas9-Blast (Addgene #52962) or otherwise with cell lines already expressing Cas9. Browse the full kinome gRNA library at http://www.addgene.org/pooled-library/broadgpp-human-kinome/ or visit http://www.broadinstitute.org/rnai/public/ for detailed protocols and information.
How to cite: PBK gRNA (BRDN0001145450) was a gift from John Doench & David Root (Addgene plasmid # 75572 ; http://n2t.net/addgene:75572 ; RRID:Addgene_75572)
