[The description below was written by a language model from this plasmid's Addgene catalogue record and pLannotate feature annotations shown in this document.]
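Description:
PBK gRNA (BRDN0001145450) is a third-generation lentiviral guide RNA plasmid built on the lentiGuide-Puro backbone and designed to target the human PBK gene (also known as TOPK), which encodes a protein kinase. It belongs to a human kinome gRNA collection. In bacteria it is maintained as a high-copy plasmid through a ColE1/pUC-type origin and selected with ampicillin via the β-lactamase gene. An f1 origin and remnants of a lac/T7/T3 cloning region are also present in the backbone, along with an SV40 origin and SV40 polyadenylation signal downstream of the viral cassette.

The lentiviral transfer cassette begins with an RSV promoter fused to a truncated HIV-1 5' LTR, which makes genomic RNA production Tat-independent. This is followed by the Ψ packaging signal with a gag fragment, the Rev response element for Rev-dependent nuclear export, and a cPPT/CTS that aids nuclear import of the reverse-transcribed genome. A self-inactivating ΔU3 3' LTR closes the cassette. Within it, a human U6 RNA polymerase III promoter drives the PBK-specific spacer joined to the Streptococcus pyogenes Cas9 guide scaffold. A separate EF-1α core promoter with its intron A expresses puromycin N-acetyltransferase, stabilised by a WPRE, so that transduced mammalian cells can be selected with puromycin.

The plasmid does not encode Cas9, so it is meant to be used with a separate Cas9 lentiviral vector or in cells that already express Cas9. Its typical use is to disrupt PBK in human cells by CRISPR-Cas9 editing.
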