Features (pLannotate 1.2.2; 29 found; start..end, strand, type, name):
     14..80      +  CDS            small t antigen (fragment): SV40 (simian virus 40) small t antigen
    106..317     +  promoter       EF-1α core promoter: core promoter for human elongation factor EF-1α
    318..1256    +  intron         EF-1α intron A: intron upstream of the start codon of human EF-1α
   1278..1877    +  CDS            PuroR (fragment): puromycin N-acetyltransferase; pac from Streptomyces; confers resistance to puromycin
   1893..2481    +  misc_feature   WPRE: woodchuck hepatitis virus posttranscriptional regulatory element
   2532..2551    +  misc_feature   cPPT/CTS (fragment): central polypurine tract and central termination sequence of HIV-1
   2553..2786    +  LTR            3' LTR (ΔU3): self-inactivating 3' long terminal repeat (LTR) from HIV-1
   2864..2985    +  polyA_signal   SV40 poly(A) signal: SV40 polyadenylation signal
   3025..3160    +  rep_origin     SV40 ori: SV40 origin of replication
   3181..3199    -  promoter       T7 promoter: promoter for bacteriophage T7 RNA polymerase
   3207..3362    +  CDS            lacZα (fragment): LacZα fragment of β-galactosidase; lacZ fragment
   3367..3795    +  rep_origin     f1 ori (sequence partly withheld): f1 bacteriophage origin of replication; arrow indicates direction of (+) strand synthesis
   3848..3952    +  promoter       AmpR promoter: bla
   3953..4813    +  CDS            AmpR: β-lactamase; bla; confers resistance to ampicillin, carbenicillin, and related antibiotics
   4984..5572    +  rep_origin     ori: high-copy-number ColE1/pMB1/pBR322/pUC origin of replication
   5755..5847    +  CDS            lacI (fragment): lac repressor; lacI; The lac repressor binds to the lac operator to inhibit transcription in E. coli. This inhibition can be relieved by adding lactose or isopropyl-β-D-thiogalactopyranoside (IPTG).
   5860..5881    +  protein_bind   CAP binding site: CAP binding activates transcription in the presence of cAMP. E. coli catabolite activator protein
   5896..5926    +  promoter       lac promoter: promoter for the E. coli lac operon
   5934..5950    +  protein_bind   lac operator: The lac repressor binds to the lac operator to inhibit transcription in E. coli. This inhibition can be relieved by adding lactose or isopropyl-β-D-thiogalactopyranoside (IPTG). lac repressor encoded by lacI
   5995..6013    +  promoter       T3 promoter: promoter for bacteriophage T3 RNA polymerase
   6041..6267    +  promoter       RSV promoter: Rous sarcoma virus enhancer/promoter
   6268..6448    +  LTR            5' LTR (truncated): truncated 5' long terminal repeat (LTR) from HIV-1
   6495..6620    +  misc_feature   HIV-1 Ψ: packaging signal of human immunodeficiency virus type 1
   6604..6967    +  CDS            HIV-1 gag (fragment): gag protein from human immunodeficiency virus 1; gag
   7113..7346    +  misc_feature   RRE: The Rev response element (RRE) of HIV-1 allows for Rev-dependent mRNA export from the nucleus to the cytoplasm.
   7723..7749    +  CDS            Rev (fragment): human immunodeficiency virus 1 (HIV-1) Rev protein; rev; enhances nuclear export of unspliced and incompletely spliced viral mRNAs
   7753..7993    +  promoter       U6 promoter: RNA polymerase III promoter for human U6 snRNA
   8023..8098    +  misc_RNA       gRNA scaffold: guide RNA scaffold for the Streptococcus pyogenes CRISPR/Cas9 system
   8154..8271    +  misc_feature   cPPT/CTS: central polypurine tract and central termination sequence of HIV-1
>Addgene plasmid #75572 | PBK gRNA (BRDN0001145450) | addgene full sequence | sequence record 184140 | Addgene Assembled Sequence
CCCGGGTGCAAAGATGGATAAAGTTTTAAACAGAGAGGAATCTTTGCAGCTAATGGACCTTCTAGGTCTT
GAAAGGAGTGGGAATTGGCTCCGGTGCCCGTCAGTGGGCAGAGCGCACATCGCCCACAGTCCCCGAGAAG
TTGGGGGGAGGGGTCGGCAATTGATCCGGTGCCTAGAGAAGGTGGCGCGGGGTAAACTGGGAAAGTGATG
TCGTGTACTGGCTCCGCCTTTTTCCCGAGGGTGGGGGAGAACCGTATATAAGTGCAGTAGTCGCCGTGAA
CGTTCTTTTTCGCAACGGGTTTGCCGCCAGAACACAGGTAAGTGCCGTGTGTGGTTCCCGCGGGCCTGGC
CTCTTTACGGGTTATGGCCCTTGCGTGCCTTGAATTACTTCCACCTGGCTGCAGTACGTGATTCTTGATC
CCGAGCTTCGGGTTGGAAGTGGGTGGGAGAGTTCGAGGCCTTGCGCTTAAGGAGCCCCTTCGCCTCGTGC
TTGAGTTGAGGCCTGGCCTGGGCGCTGGGGCCGCCGCGTGCGAATCTGGTGGCACCTTCGCGCCTGTCTC
GCTGCTTTCGATAAGTCTCTAGCCATTTAAAATTTTTGATGACCTGCTGCGACGCTTTTTTTCTGGCAAG
ATAGTCTTGTAAATGCGGGCCAAGATCTGCACACTGGTATTTCGGTTTTTGGGGCCGCGGGCGGCGACGG
GGCCCGTGCGTCCCAGCGCACATGTTCGGCGAGGCGGGGCCTGCGAGCGCGGCCACCGAGAATCGGACGG
GGGTAGTCTCAAGCTGGCCGGCCTGCTCTGGTGCCTGGCCTCGCGCCGCCGTGTATCGCCCCGCCCTGGG
CGGCAAGGCTGGCCCGGTCGGCACCAGTTGCGTGAGCGGAAAGATGGCCGCTTCCCGGCCCTGCTGCAGG
GAGCTCAAAATGGAGGACGCGGCGCTCGGGAGAGCGGGCGGGTGAGTCACCCACACAAAGGAAAAGGGCC
TTTCCGTCCTCAGCCGTCGCTTCATGTGACTCCACGGAGTACCGGGCGCCGTCCAGGCACCTCGATTAGT
TCTCGAGCTTTTGGAGTACGTCGTCTTTAGGTTGGGGGGAGGGGTTTTATGCGATGGAGTTTCCCCACAC
TGAGTGGGTGGAGACTGAAGTTAGGCCAGCTTGGCACTTGATGTAATTCTCCTTGGAATTTGCCCTTTTT
GAGTTTGGATCTTGGTTCATTCTCAAGCCTCAGACAGTGGTTCAAAGTTTTTTTCTTCCATTTCAGGTGT
CGTGACGTACGGCCACCATGACCGAGTACAAGCCCACGGTGCGCCTCGCCACCCGCGACGACGTCCCCAG
GGCCGTACGCACCCTCGCCGCCGCGTTCGCCGACTACCCCGCCACGCGCCACACCGTCGATCCGGACCGC
CACATCGAGCGGGTCACCGAGCTGCAAGAACTCTTCCTCACGCGCGTCGGGCTCGACATCGGCAAGGTGT
GGGTCGCGGACGACGGCGCCGCCGTGGCGGTCTGGACCACGCCGGAGAGCGTCGAAGCGGGGGCGGTGTT
CGCCGAGATCGGCCCGCGCATGGCCGAGTTGAGCGGTTCCCGGCTGGCCGCGCAGCAACAGATGGAAGGC
CTCCTGGCGCCGCACCGGCCCAAGGAGCCCGCGTGGTTCCTGGCCACCGTCGGAGTCTCGCCCGACCACC
AGGGCAAGGGTCTGGGCAGCGCCGTCGTGCTCCCCGGAGTGGAGGCGGCCGAGCGCGCCGGGGTGCCCGC
CTTCCTGGAGACCTCCGCGCCCCGCAACCTCCCCTTCTACGAGCGGCTCGGCTTCACCGTCACCGCCGAC
GTCGAGGTGCCCGAAGGACCGCGCACCTGGTGCATGACCCGCAAGCCCGGTGCCTGAACGCGTTAAGTCG
ACAATCAACCTCTGGATTACAAAATTTGTGAAAGATTGACTGGTATTCTTAACTATGTTGCTCCTTTTAC
GCTATGTGGATACGCTGCTTTAATGCCTTTGTATCATGCTATTGCTTCCCGTATGGCTTTCATTTTCTCC
TCCTTGTATAAATCCTGGTTGCTGTCTCTTTATGAGGAGTTGTGGCCCGTTGTCAGGCAACGTGGCGTGG
TGTGCACTGTGTTTGCTGACGCAACCCCCACTGGTTGGGGCATTGCCACCACCTGTCAGCTCCTTTCCGG
GACTTTCGCTTTCCCCCTCCCTATTGCCACGGCGGAACTCATCGCCGCCTGCCTTGCCCGCTGCTGGACA
GGGGCTCGGCTGTTGGGCACTGACAATTCCGTGGTGTTGTCGGGGAAATCATCGTCCTTTCCTTGGCTGC
TCGCCTGTGTTGCCACCTGGATTCTGCGCGGGACGTCCTTCTGCTACGTCCCTTCGGCCCTCAATCCAGC
GGACCTTCCTTCCCGCGGCCTGCTGCCGGCTCTGCGGCCTCTTCCGCGTCTTCGCCTTCGCCCTCAGACG
AGTCGGATCTCCCTTTGGGCCGCCTCCCCGCGTCGACTTTAAGACCAATGACTTACAAGGCAGCTGTAGA
TCTTAGCCACTTTTTAAAAGAAAAGGGGGGACTGGAAGGGCTAATTCACTCCCAACGAAGACAAGATCTG
CTTTTTGCTTGTACTGGGTCTCTCTGGTTAGACCAGATCTGAGCCTGGGAGCTCTCTGGCTAACTAGGGA
ACCCACTGCTTAAGCCTCAATAAAGCTTGCCTTGAGTGCTTCAAGTAGTGTGTGCCCGTCTGTTGTGTGA
CTCTGGTAACTAGAGATCCCTCAGACCCTTTTAGTCAGTGTGGAAAATCTCTAGCAGTACGTATAGTAGT
TCATGTCATCTTATTATTCAGTATTTATAACTTGCAAAGAAATGAATATCAGAGAGTGAGAGGAACTTGT
TTATTGCAGCTTATAATGGTTACAAATAAAGCAATAGCATCACAAATTTCACAAATAAAGCATTTTTTTC
ACTGCATTCTAGTTGTGGTTTGTCCAAACTCATCAATGTATCTTATCATGTCTGGCTCTAGCTATCCCGC
CCCTAACTCCGCCCATCCCGCCCCTAACTCCGCCCAGTTCCGCCCATTCTCCGCCCCATGGCTGACTAAT
TTTTTTTATTTATGCAGAGGCCGAGGCCGCCTCGGCCTCTGAGCTATTCCAGAAGTAGTGAGGAGGCTTT
TTTGGAGGCCTAGGGACGTACCCAATTCGCCCTATAGTGAGTCGTATTACGCGCGCTCACTGGCCGTCGT
TTTACAACGTCGTGACTGGGAAAACCCTGGCGTTACCCAACTTAATCGCCTTGCAGCACATCCCCCTTTC
GCCAGCTGGCGTAATAGCGAAGAGGCCCGCACCGATCGCCCTTCCCAACAGTTGCGCAGCCTGAATGGCG
AATGGG
[124 nt withheld, positions 3367-3490]
C
[91 nt withheld, positions 3492-3582]
A
[49 nt withheld, positions 3584-3632]
CCTTTGACGTTGGAGTCCACGTTCTTT
[37 nt withheld, positions 3660-3696]
ACCCTATCTCGGTCTATTCTTTTGATTTATAAGGGATTTTGCCGATTTCGGCCTATTGGTTAAAAAATGA
GCTGATTTAACAAAAATTTAACGCGAATTTTAACAAAATATTAACGCTTACAATTTAGGTGGCACTTTTC
GGGGAAATGTGCGCGGAACCCCTATTTGTTTATTTTTCTAAATACATTCAAATATGTATCCGCTCATGAG
ACAATAACCCTGATAAATGCTTCAATAATATTGAAAAAGGAAGAGTATGAGTATTCAACATTTCCGTGTC
GCCCTTATTCCCTTTTTTGCGGCATTTTGCCTTCCTGTTTTTGCTCACCCAGAAACGCTGGTGAAAGTAA
AAGATGCTGAAGATCAGTTGGGTGCACGAGTGGGTTACATCGAACTGGATCTCAACAGCGGTAAGATCCT
TGAGAGTTTTCGCCCCGAAGAACGTTTTCCAATGATGAGCACTTTTAAAGTTCTGCTATGTGGCGCGGTA
TTATCCCGTATTGACGCCGGGCAAGAGCAACTCGGTCGCCGCATACACTATTCTCAGAATGACTTGGTTG
AGTACTCACCAGTCACAGAAAAGCATCTTACGGATGGCATGACAGTAAGAGAATTATGCAGTGCTGCCAT
AACCATGAGTGATAACACTGCGGCCAACTTACTTCTGACAACGATCGGAGGACCGAAGGAGCTAACCGCT
TTTTTGCACAACATGGGGGATCATGTAACTCGCCTTGATCGTTGGGAACCGGAGCTGAATGAAGCCATAC
CAAACGACGAGCGTGACACCACGATGCCTGTAGCAATGGCAACAACGTTGCGCAAACTATTAACTGGCGA
ACTACTTACTCTAGCTTCCCGGCAACAATTAATAGACTGGATGGAGGCGGATAAAGTTGCAGGACCACTT
CTGCGCTCGGCCCTTCCGGCTGGCTGGTTTATTGCTGATAAATCTGGAGCCGGTGAGCGTGGGTCTCGCG
GTATCATTGCAGCACTGGGGCCAGATGGTAAGCCCTCCCGTATCGTAGTTATCTACACGACGGGGAGTCA
GGCAACTATGGATGAACGAAATAGACAGATCGCTGAGATAGGTGCCTCACTGATTAAGCATTGGTAACTG
TCAGACCAAGTTTACTCATATATACTTTAGATTGATTTAAAACTTCATTTTTAATTTAAAAGGATCTAGG
TGAAGATCCTTTTTGATAATCTCATGACCAAAATCCCTTAACGTGAGTTTTCGTTCCACTGAGCGTCAGA
CCCCGTAGAAAAGATCAAAGGATCTTCTTGAGATCCTTTTTTTCTGCGCGTAATCTGCTGCTTGCAAACA
AAAAAACCACCGCTACCAGCGGTGGTTTGTTTGCCGGATCAAGAGCTACCAACTCTTTTTCCGAAGGTAA
CTGGCTTCAGCAGAGCGCAGATACCAAATACTGTTCTTCTAGTGTAGCCGTAGTTAGGCCACCACTTCAA
GAACTCTGTAGCACCGCCTACATACCTCGCTCTGCTAATCCTGTTACCAGTGGCTGCTGCCAGTGGCGAT
AAGTCGTGTCTTACCGGGTTGGACTCAAGACGATAGTTACCGGATAAGGCGCAGCGGTCGGGCTGAACGG
GGGGTTCGTGCACACAGCCCAGCTTGGAGCGAACGACCTACACCGAACTGAGATACCTACAGCGTGAGCT
ATGAGAAAGCGCCACGCTTCCCGAAGGGAGAAAGGCGGACAGGTATCCGGTAAGCGGCAGGGTCGGAACA
GGAGAGCGCACGAGGGAGCTTCCAGGGGGAAACGCCTGGTATCTTTATAGTCCTGTCGGGTTTCGCCACC
TCTGACTTGAGCGTCGATTTTTGTGATGCTCGTCAGGGGGGCGGAGCCTATGGAAAAACGCCAGCAACGC
GGCCTTTTTACGGTTCCTGGCCTTTTGCTGGCCTTTTGCTCACATGTTCTTTCCTGCGTTATCCCCTGAT
TCTGTGGATAACCGTATTACCGCCTTTGAGTGAGCTGATACCGCTCGCCGCAGCCGAACGACCGAGCGCA
GCGAGTCAGTGAGCGAGGAAGCGGAAGAGCGCCCAATACGCAAACCGCCTCTCCCCGCGCGTTGGCCGAT
TCATTAATGCAGCTGGCACGACAGGTTTCCCGACTGGAAAGCGGGCAGTGAGCGCAACGCAATTAATGTG
AGTTAGCTCACTCATTAGGCACCCCAGGCTTTACACTTTATGCTTCCGGCTCGTATGTTGTGTGGAATTG
TGAGCGGATAACAATTTCACACAGGAAACAGCTATGACCATGATTACGCCAAGCGCGCAATTAACCCTCA
CTAAAGGGAACAAAAGCTGGAGCTGCAAGCTTAATGTAGTCTTATGCAATACTCTTGTAGTCTTGCAACA
TGGTAACGATGAGTTAGCAACATGCCTTACAAGGAGAGAAAAAGCACCGTGCATGCCGATTGGTGGAAGT
AAGGTGGTACGATCGTGCCTTATTAGGAAGGCAACAGACGGGTCTGACATGGATTGGACGAACCACTGAA
TTGCCGCATTGCAGAGATATTGTATTTAAGTGCCTAGCTCGATACATAAACGGGTCTCTCTGGTTAGACC
AGATCTGAGCCTGGGAGCTCTCTGGCTAACTAGGGAACCCACTGCTTAAGCCTCAATAAAGCTTGCCTTG
AGTGCTTCAAGTAGTGTGTGCCCGTCTGTTGTGTGACTCTGGTAACTAGAGATCCCTCAGACCCTTTTAG
TCAGTGTGGAAAATCTCTAGCAGTGGCGCCCGAACAGGGACTTGAAAGCGAAAGGGAAACCAGAGGAGCT
CTCTCGACGCAGGACTCGGCTTGCTGAAGCGCGCACGGCAAGAGGCGAGGGGCGGCGACTGGTGAGTACG
CCAAAAATTTTGACTAGCGGAGGCTAGAAGGAGAGAGATGGGTGCGAGAGCGTCAGTATTAAGCGGGGGA
GAATTAGATCGCGATGGGAAAAAATTCGGTTAAGGCCAGGGGGAAAGAAAAAATATAAATTAAAACATAT
AGTATGGGCAAGCAGGGAGCTAGAACGATTCGCAGTTAATCCTGGCCTGTTAGAAACATCAGAAGGCTGT
AGACAAATACTGGGACAGCTACAACCATCCCTTCAGACAGGATCAGAAGAACTTAGATCATTATATAATA
CAGTAGCAACCCTCTATTGTGTGCATCAAAGGATAGAGATAAAAGACACCAAGGAAGCTTTAGACAAGAT
AGAGGAAGAGCAAAACAAAAGTAAGACCACCGCACAGCAAGCGGCCGCTGATCTTCAGACCTGGAGGAGG
AGATATGAGGGACAATTGGAGAAGTGAATTATATAAATATAAAGTAGTAAAAATTGAACCATTAGGAGTA
GCACCCACCAAGGCAAAGAGAAGAGTGGTGCAGAGAGAAAAAAGAGCAGTGGGAATAGGAGCTTTGTTCC
TTGGGTTCTTGGGAGCAGCAGGAAGCACTATGGGCGCAGCGTCAATGACGCTGACGGTACAGGCCAGACA
ATTATTGTCTGGTATAGTGCAGCAGCAGAACAATTTGCTGAGGGCTATTGAGGCGCAACAGCATCTGTTG
CAACTCACAGTCTGGGGCATCAAGCAGCTCCAGGCAAGAATCCTGGCTGTGGAAAGATACCTAAAGGATC
AACAGCTCCTGGGGATTTGGGGTTGCTCTGGAAAACTCATTTGCACCACTGCTGTGCCTTGGAATGCTAG
TTGGAGTAATAAATCTCTGGAACAGATTTGGAATCACACGACCTGGATGGAGTGGGACAGAGAAATTAAC
AATTACACAAGCTTAATACACTCCTTAATTGAAGAATCGCAAAACCAGCAAGAAAAGAATGAACAAGAAT
TATTGGAATTAGATAAATGGGCAAGTTTGTGGAATTGGTTTAACATAACAAATTGGCTGTGGTATATAAA
ATTATTCATAATGATAGTAGGAGGCTTGGTAGGTTTAAGAATAGTTTTTGCTGTACTTTCTATAGTGAAT
AGAGTTAGGCAGGGATATTCACCATTATCGTTTCAGACCCACCTCCCAACCCCGAGGGGACCCAGAGAGG
GCCTATTTCCCATGATTCCTTCATATTTGCATATACGATACAAGGCTGTTAGAGAGATAATTAGAATTAA
TTTGACTGTAAACACAAAGATATTAGTACAAAATACGTGACGTAGAAAGTAATAATTTCTTGGGTAGTTT
GCAGTTTTAAAATTATGTTTTAAAATGGACTATCATATGCTTACCGTAACTTGAAAGTATTTCGATTTCT
TGGCTTTATATATCTTGTGGAAAGGACGAAACACCGAAGCTTCTGCATAAACGGAGGTTTTAGAGCTAGA
AATAGCAAGTTAAAATAAGGCTAGTCCGTTATCAACTTGAAAAAGTGGCACCGAGTCGGTGCTTTTTTAA
GCTTGGCGTAACTAGATCTTGAGACAAATGGCAGTATTCATCCACAATTTTAAAAGAAAAGGGGGGATTG
GGGGGTACAGTGCAGGGGAAAGAATAGTAGACATAATAGCAACAGACATACAAACTAAAGAATTACAAAA
ACAAATTACAAAAATTCAAAATTTTCGGGTTTATTACAGGGACAGCAGAGATCCACTTTGGCGCCGGCTC
GAGGGGG
