>Addgene plasmid #75572 | PBK gRNA (BRDN0001145450) | depositor partial sequence | sequence record 143032 | Target Sequence
AAGCTTCTGCATAAACGGAG
