>Addgene plasmid #75572 | PBK gRNA (BRDN0001145450) | addgene partial sequence | sequence record 184139 | hU6-F
NCGTAGAAAGTAATAATTTCNTGGGTAGTTTGCAGTTTTAAAATTATGTTTTAAAATGGACTATCATATG
CTTACCGTAACTTGAAAGTATTTCGATTTCNTGGCTTTATATATCTTGTGGAAAGGACGAAACACCGAAG
CTTCTGCATAAACGGAGGTTTTAGAGCTAGAAATAGCAAGTTAAAATAAGGCTAGTCCGTTATCAACTTG
AAAAAGTGGCACCGAGTCGGTGCTTTTTTAAGCTTGGCGTAACTAGATCTTGAGACAAATGGCAGTATTC
ATCCACAATTTTAAAAGAAAAGGGGGGATTGGGGGGTACAGTGCAGGGGAAAGAATAGTAGACATAATAG
CAACAGACATACAAACTAAAGAATTACAAAAACAAATTACAAAAATTCAAAATTTTCGGGTTTATTACAG
GGACAGCAGAGATCCACTTTGGCGCCGGCTCGAGGGGGCCCGGGTGCAAAGATGGATAAAGTTTTAAACA
GAGAGGAATCTTTGCAGCTAATGGACCTTCTAGGTCTTGAAAGGAGTGGGAATTGGCTCCGGTGCCCGTC
AGTGGGCAGA
